Addgene plasmid #194524: pRSII41N
Purpose: (Empty Backbone) Low copy vector backbone with nourseothricin selectivity, contains MCS
Depositing lab: Patrick Gibney. Depositing organization: Cornell University. Publication: Auxotrophy-Independent Plasmid Shuttle Vectors for Applications in Diverse Yeasts. Smith JR, Sislak CD, Fernandez Mendoza P, Carmichael L, Lewis AG, Chen A, Jiang GZ, Gibney PA. Appl Microbiol. 2024; 4(1):453-469. doi: 10.3390/applmicrobiol4010031.
Backbone
  Vector backbone: pRSII416
  Vector type: Yeast Expression
  Selectable markers: Nourseothricin
Growth in bacteria
  Bacterial resistance: Ampicillin, 100 μg/mL
  Growth temperature: 37°C
  Growth strain: DH5alpha
  Copy number: Low Copy
Gene/Insert
  Gene/Insert name: None
Terms and licenses: Academic/Nonprofit Terms; Industry Terms: Not Available to Industry
How to cite: pRSII41N was a gift from Patrick Gibney (Addgene plasmid # 194524 ; http://n2t.net/addgene:194524 ; RRID:Addgene_194524)
