[The description below was written by a language model from this plasmid's Addgene catalogue record and pLannotate feature annotations shown in this document.]
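Description:
pRSII41N is an empty yeast–E. coli shuttle vector derived from the centromeric backbone pRSII416. Its yeast selection relies on the dominant drug marker nourseothricin rather than an auxotrophic marker. In yeast it is maintained by a CEN/ARS element (the S. cerevisiae CEN6 centromere fused to an autonomously replicating sequence), which gives stable, low-copy segregation. This is the "low copy" property noted in the record. In E. coli it replicates from a ColE1/pUC-type origin and is selected with ampicillin through the β-lactamase gene and its native promoter. An f1 origin is also present, which can support single-stranded DNA production with helper phage.

The yeast marker cassette consists of a streptothricin acetyltransferase gene, annotated by similarity to the Streptomyces lavendulae enzyme. It is flanked by the Ashbya gossypii TEF promoter and TEF terminator, the familiar MX-style arrangement. The enzyme detoxifies nourseothricin by acetylation, so the plasmid can be selected in prototrophic, wild or industrial yeasts that have no usable auxotrophies.

No insert is present. Cloning is done through a pBluescript-type multiple cloning site placed within a lacZα fragment downstream of the lac promoter and operator, a layout normally associated with blue/white screening. The site is flanked by opposing T3 and T7 promoters, which are useful for sequencing or in vitro transcription. The feature table shows no yeast promoter or terminator around the cloning site, so any gene introduced would need its own regulatory sequences. The short lacI, rop and bom fragments in the annotation appear to be backbone remnants rather than functional elements.
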