Features (pLannotate 1.2.2; 19 found; start..end, strand, type, name):
    928..1516    +  rep_origin     ori: high-copy-number ColE1/pMB1/pBR322/pUC origin of replication
   1699..1791    +  CDS            lacI (fragment): lac repressor; lacI; The lac repressor binds to the lac operator to inhibit transcription in E. coli. This inhibition can be relieved by adding lactose or isopropyl-β-D-thiogalactopyranoside (IPTG).
   1804..1825    +  protein_bind   CAP binding site: CAP binding activates transcription in the presence of cAMP. E. coli catabolite activator protein
   1840..1870    +  promoter       lac promoter: promoter for the E. coli lac operon
   1878..1894    +  protein_bind   lac operator: The lac repressor binds to the lac operator to inhibit transcription in E. coli. This inhibition can be relieved by adding lactose or isopropyl-β-D-thiogalactopyranoside (IPTG). lac repressor encoded by lacI
   1939..1957    +  promoter       T3 promoter: promoter for bacteriophage T3 RNA polymerase
   1970..2077    +  misc_feature   MCS: pBluescript multiple cloning site
   2086..2104    -  promoter       T7 promoter: promoter for bacteriophage T7 RNA polymerase
   2112..2267    +  CDS            lacZα (fragment): LacZα fragment of β-galactosidase; lacZ fragment
   2271..2726    +  rep_origin     f1 ori (sequence partly withheld): f1 bacteriophage origin of replication; arrow indicates direction of (+) strand synthesis
   2727..2777    -  misc_feature   bom (fragment): basis of mobility region from pBR322
   2813..3010    -  terminator     TEF terminator: Ashbya gossypii TEF terminator
   3022..3597    -  CDS            sta: STA_STRLA - Experimental evidence at protein level: Swiss-Prot protein existence level 1. Involved in resistance to streptothricin, a broad-spectrum antibiotic produced by streptomycetes. Detoxifies streptothricin via acetylation of the beta amino group of the first beta-lysyl moiety of streptothricin. From Streptomyces lavendulae.
   3592..3935    -  promoter       TEF promoter: Ashbya gossypii TEF promoter
   3978..4027    -  misc_feature   bom (fragment): basis of mobility region from pBR322
   4129..4164    -  CDS            rop (fragment): Rop protein, which maintains plasmids at low copy number; rop
   4232..4735    -  misc_feature   CEN/ARS: S. cerevisiae CEN6 centromere fused to an autonomously replicating sequence
   4772..4876    +  promoter       AmpR promoter: bla
   4877..757     +  CDS            AmpR (across the origin): β-lactamase; bla; confers resistance to ampicillin, carbenicillin, and related antibiotics
>Addgene plasmid #194524 | pRSII41N | addgene full sequence | sequence record 380565 | Addgene NGS Result
AGATCAGTTGGGTGCACGAGTGGGTTACATCGAACTGGATCTCAACAGCGGTAAGATCCTTGAGAGTTTT
CGCCCCGAAGAACGTTTTCCAATGATGAGCACTTTTAAAGTTCTGCTATGTGGCGCGGTATTATCCCGTA
TTGACGCCGGGCAAGAGCAACTCGGTCGCCGCATACACTATTCTCAGAATGACTTGGTTGAGTACTCACC
AGTCACAGAAAAGCATCTTACGGATGGCATGACAGTAAGAGAATTATGCAGTGCTGCCATAACCATGAGT
GATAACACTGCGGCCAACTTACTTCTGACAACGATCGGAGGACCGAAGGAGCTAACCGCTTTTTTGCACA
ACATGGGGGATCATGTAACTCGCCTTGATCGTTGGGAACCGGAGCTGAATGAAGCCATACCAAACGACGA
GCGTGACACCACGATGCCTGTAGCAATGGCAACAACGTTGCGCAAACTATTAACTGGCGAACTACTTACT
CTAGCTTCCCGGCAACAATTAATAGACTGGATGGAGGCGGATAAAGTTGCAGGACCACTTCTGCGCTCGG
CCCTTCCGGCTGGCTGGTTTATTGCTGATAAATCTGGAGCCGGTGAGCGTGGGTCTCGCGGTATCATTGC
AGCACTGGGGCCAGATGGTAAGCCCTCCCGTATCGTAGTTATCTACACGACGGGGAGTCAGGCAACTATG
GATGAACGAAATAGACAGATCGCTGAGATAGGTGCCTCACTGATTAAGCATTGGTAACTGTCAGACCAAG
TTTACTCATATATACTTTAGATTGATTTAAAACTTCATTTTTAATTTAAAAGGATCTAGGTGAAGATCCT
TTTTGATAATCTCATGACCAAAATCCCTTAACGTGAGTTTTCGTTCCACTGAGCGTCAGACCCCGTAGAA
AAGATCAAAGGATCTTCTTGAGATCCTTTTTTTCTGCGCGTAATCTGCTGCTTGCAAACAAAAAAACCAC
CGCTACCAGCGGTGGTTTGTTTGCCGGATCAAGAGCTACCAACTCTTTTTCCGAAGGTAACTGGCTTCAG
CAGAGCGCAGATACCAAATACTGTTCTTCTAGTGTAGCCGTAGTTAGGCCACCACTTCAAGAACTCTGTA
GCACCGCCTACATACCTCGCTCTGCTAATCCTGTTACCAGTGGCTGCTGCCAGTGGCGATAAGTCGTGTC
TTACCGGGTTGGACTCAAGACGATAGTTACCGGATAAGGCGCAGCGGTCGGGCTGAACGGGGGGTTCGTG
CACACAGCCCAGCTTGGAGCGAACGACCTACACCGAACTGAGATACCTACAGCGTGAGCTATGAGAAAGC
GCCACGCTTCCCGAAGGGAGAAAGGCGGACAGGTATCCGGTAAGCGGCAGGGTCGGAACAGGAGAGCGCA
CGAGGGAGCTTCCAGGGGGAAACGCCTGGTATCTTTATAGTCCTGTCGGGTTTCGCCACCTCTGACTTGA
GCGTCGATTTTTGTGATGCTCGTCAGGGGGGCGGAGCCTATGGAAAAACGCCAGCAACGCGGCCTTTTTA
CGGTTCCTGGCCTTTTGCTGGCCTTTTGCTCACATGTTCTTTCCTGCGTTATCCCCTGATTCTGTGGATA
ACCGTATTACCGCCTTTGAGTGAGCTGATACCGCTCGCCGCAGCCGAACGACCGAGCGCAGCGAGTCAGT
GAGCGAGGAAGCGGAAGAGCGCCCAATACGCAAACCGCCTCTCCCCGCGCGTTGGCCGATTCATTAATGC
AGCTGGCACGACAGGTTTCCCGACTGGAAAGCGGGCAGTGAGCGCAACGCAATTAATGTGAGTTAGCTCA
CTCATTAGGCACCCCAGGCTTTACACTTTATGCTTCCGGCTCGTATGTTGTGTGGAATTGTGAGCGGATA
ACAATTTCACACAGGAAACAGCTATGACCATGATTACGCCAAGCGCGCAATTAACCCTCACTAAAGGGAA
CAAAAGCTGGAGCTCCACCGCGGTGGCGGCCGCTCTAGAACTAGTGGATCCCCCGGGCTGCAGGAATTCG
ATATCAAGCTTATCGATACCGTCGACCTCGAGGGGGGGCCCGGTACCCAATTCGCCCTATAGTGAGTCGT
ATTACGCGCGCTCACTGGCCGTCGTTTTACAACGTCGTGACTGGGAAAACCCTGGCGTTACCCAACTTAA
TCGCCTTGCAGCACATCCCCCTTTCGCCAGCTGGCGTAATAGCGAAGAGGCCCGCACCGATCGCCCTTCC
CAACAGTTGCGCAGCCTGAATGGCGAATGG
[124 nt withheld, positions 2271-2394]
C
[91 nt withheld, positions 2396-2486]
A
[33 nt withheld, positions 2488-2520]
GTAGACGGTTTTTCGCCCTTTGACGTTGGAGTCCACGTTCTTT
[37 nt withheld, positions 2564-2600]
ACCCTATCTCGGTCTATTCTTTTGATTTATAAGGGATTTTGCCGATTTCGGCCTATTGGTTAAAAAATGA
GCTGATTTAACAAAAATTTAACGCGAATTTTAACAAAATATTAACGCTTACAATTTCCTGATGCGGTATT
TTCTCCTTACGCATCTGTGGGTATTTCACACCGCATAGACACTGGATGGCGGCGTTAGTATCGAATCGAC
AGCAGTATAGCGACCAGCATTCACATACGATTGACGCATGATATTACTTTCTGCGCACTTAACTTCGCAT
CTGGGCAGATGATGTCGAGGCGAAAAAAAATATAAATCACGCTAACATTTGATTAAAATAGAACAACTAC
AATATAAAAAAACTATACAAATGACAAGTTCTTGAAAACAAGAATCTTTTTATTGTCAGTACTGATTATC
AAGGGCAAGGCATTGACATATATAATGCCTGTTCTCCATCTGAAGCAGTTCCGTCATACAAGGCTGTATC
AAGGCCACATAAAGTAAAACCCATTCTTCTGTATGCGTGGATTGCCGGTGCATTTACGTTGGTGACTTCC
AACCACAAGTGACCTGCACCTCTTTCACGTGCAAATTCTGTTGCAAGTCCCATCAGAGCCCTACCCACAC
CGTGACCCCTATGTTCAGGAGCAACTTCAATGTCTTCGACTGTAAGTCTTCTGTTCCACCCCGAATATGA
GACTACTACGAAACCAGCTAAATCTCCGTCGTCGCCGTAGGCCACAAATGTTCTACTATCCGGGTCTCCG
TCTTCACCATCGTCACTTTCATCATCGCTTTCATCATCAGGAAACACTTTGGTTAGAGGTGGATCGACTG
GAACTTCTCTTAATGTAAAGCCGTCTCCTGTAGCTGTAACACGGAAAACGGTATCCGTCGTGAAAGAACC
ATCAAGAGCTTCAATAGCTTCTGCATCACCTGGGACAGATGTACGATACCTGTAGGCGGTGTCGTCTAAT
GTAGTACCCATGGTTGTTTATGTTCGGATGTGATGTGAGAACTGTATCCTAGCAAGATTTTAAAAGGAAG
TATATGAAAGAAGAACCTCAGTGGCAAATCCTAACCTTTTATATTTCTCTACAGGGGCGCGGCGTGGGGA
CAATTCAACGCGTCTGTGAGGGGAGCGTTTCCCTGCTCGCAGGTCTGCAGCGAGGAGCCGTAATTTTTGC
TTCGCGCCGTGCGGCCATCAAAATGTATGGATGCAAATGATTATACATGGGGATGTATGGGCTAAATGTA
CGGGCGACAGTCACATCATGCCCCTGAGCTGCGCACGTCAAGACTGTCAAGGAGGGTATTCTGGGCCTCC
ATGTCGCTGGCCGGGTGACCCGGCGGGGACGAGGCAAGCTAAGGTGGTATGGTGCACTCTCAGTACAATC
TGCTCTGATGCCGCATAGTTAAGCCAGCCCCGACACCCGCCAACACCCGCTGACGCGCCCTGACGGGCTT
GTCTGCTCCCGGCATCCGCTTACAGACAAGCTGTGACCGTCTCCGGGAGCTGCATGTGTCAGAGGTTTTC
ACCGTCATCACCGAAACGCGCGAGACGAAAGGGCCTCGTGATACGCCTATTTTTATAGGTTAATGTCATG
ATAATAATGGTTTCTTAGACGGATCGCTTGCCTGTAACTTACACGCGCCTCGTATCTTTTAATGATGGAA
TAATTTGGGAATTTACTCTGTGTTTATTTATTTTTATGTTTTGTATTTGGATTTTAGAAAGTAAATAAAG
AAGGTAGAAGAGTTACGGAATGAAGAAAAAAAAATAAACAAAGGTTTAAAAAATTTCAACAAAAAGCGTA
CTTTACATATATATTTATTAGACAAGAAAAGCAGATTAAATAGATATACATTCGATTAACGATAAGTAAA
ATGTAAAATCACAGGATTTTCGTGTGTGGTCTTCTACACAGACAAGATGAAACAATTCGGCATTAATACC
TGAGAGCAGGAAGAGCAAGATAAAAGGTAGTATTTGTTGGCGATCCCCCTAGAGTCTTTTACATCTTCGG
AAAACAAAAACTATTTTTTCTTTAATTTCTTTTTTTACTTTCTATTTTTAATTTATATATTTATATTAAA
AAATTTAAATTATAATTATTTTTATAGCACGTGATGAAAAGGACCCAGGTGGCACTTTTCGGGGAAATGT
GCGCGGAACCCCTATTTGTTTATTTTTCTAAATACATTCAAATATGTATCCGCTCATGAGACAATAACCC
TGATAAATGCTTCAATAATATTGAAAAAGGAAGAGTATGAGTATTCAACATTTCCGTGTCGCCCTTATTC
CCTTTTTTGCGGCATTTTGCCTTCCTGTTTTTGCTCACCCAGAAACGCTGGTGAAAGTAAAAGATGCTGA
